Addgene plasmid #179691: pBM13-sd4U
Purpose: Bacterial expression of base editor
Depositing lab: David Liu. Depositing organization: Broad Institute. Publication: CRISPR-free base editors with enhanced activity and expanded targeting scope in mitochondrial and nuclear DNA. Mok BY, Kotrys AV, Raguram A, Huang TP, Mootha VK, Liu DR. Nat Biotechnol. 2022 Sep;40(9):1378-1387. doi: 10.1038/s41587-022-01256-8. Epub 2022 Apr 4. PubMed 35379961.
Backbone
  Vector backbone: ColE1
  Vector type: Bacterial Expression
Growth in bacteria
  Bacterial resistance: Spectinomycin, 50 μg/mL
  Growth temperature: 37°C
  Growth strain: NEB Stable
  Copy number: High Copy
Gene/Insert
  Gene/Insert name: [sd4U] UGI-TALE3-DddA-G1397-N (Q1310R + S1330I + T1380I)
  Species: Synthetic
  Mutation: Q1310R, S1330I, T1380I
  Cloning method: Gibson Cloning
Terms and licenses: Academic/Nonprofit Terms; Industry Terms: Not Available to Industry
Depositor comments: araC
How to cite: pBM13-sd4U was a gift from David Liu (Addgene plasmid # 179691 ; http://n2t.net/addgene:179691 ; RRID:Addgene_179691)
