[The description below was written by a language model from this plasmid's Addgene catalogue record and pLannotate feature annotations shown in this document.]
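Description:
pBM13-sd4U is a 6.1 kb bacterial expression plasmid built on a ColE1 backbone that produces one half of a CRISPR-free, TALE-guided cytosine base editor in E. coli. It replicates from a ColE1/pMB1-type origin and is catalogued as high copy, although the feature table also finds a rop gene, the bom mobility region and a fragment of mbeC carried over from the ColE1 backbone. Selection is by spectinomycin through the aadA (SmR) aminoglycoside adenylyltransferase gene, which sits immediately downstream of a fragment of the bla (AmpR) promoter.

The payload is an arabinose-inducible cassette. araC is transcribed divergently from the araBAD promoter, so that expression of the downstream open reading frame is repressed without L-arabinose and switched on when it is added. Two rrnB T1 terminator copies lie beyond araC, insulating the unit from the rest of the plasmid. The encoded synthetic fusion begins with the phage PBS2 uracil glycosylase inhibitor (UGI), which blocks excision of the uracil produced by deamination. This is followed by a TALE DNA-binding array (TALE3), detected as AvrBs3-homologous N- and C-terminal flanks with the unannotated stretch between them presumably holding the repeat array. The fusion ends with the N-terminal portion of the double-stranded DNA cytidine deaminase toxin DddA, split at G1397. This DddA fragment carries Q1310R, S1330I and T1380I. Because a split DddA half is inactive on its own, it must reassemble with a complementary C-terminal half, which is not encoded here, at adjacent TALE target sites. The "sd4U" label in the insert name is not explained in the record, though it may denote a ribosome-binding-site variant. The stated purpose is bacterial expression of a base editor, in the context of work on DddA-derived editors with enhanced activity and expanded targeting scope.
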