Features (pLannotate 1.2.2; 14 found; start..end, strand, type, name):
     67..111     +  terminator     rrnB T1 terminator: transcription terminator T1 from the E. coli rrnB gene
    134..179     +  terminator     rrnB T1 terminator: transcription terminator T1 from the E. coli rrnB gene
    194..1072    -  CDS            araC: L-arabinose regulatory protein; araC
   1218..1383    +  promoter       araBAD promoter: araBAD; promoter of the L-arabinose operon of E. coli; the araC regulatory gene is transcribed in the opposite direction (Guzman et al., 1995)
   1435..1686    +  CDS            UGI: UNGI_BPPB2 - Experimental evidence at protein level: Swiss-Prot protein existence level 1. This protein binds specifically and reversibly to the host uracil-DNA glycosylase, preventing removal of uracil residues from PBS2 DNA by the host uracil-excision repair system. From Bacillus phage PBS2 (Bacteriophage PBS2).
   1708..2211    +  CDS            avrBs3 (fragment): AVRB3_XANEU - Experimental evidence at protein level: Swiss-Prot protein existence level 1. Avirulence protein. Acts as a transcription factor in C.annuum plants. In susceptible plants lacking the Bs3 resistance gene induces expression of a number of genes, including genes homologous to a family of auxin-induced genes, alpha-expansin genes, pectate lyase, anthocyanidin glucoside rhamnosyl transferase and at least one transcription factor, UPA20. Their expression leads to plant hypertrophy in mesophyll cells, probably mainly mediated by UPA20 (PubMed:17962565). In resistant plants induces the h
   3403..3516    +  CDS            avrBs3 (fragment): AVRB3_XANEU - Experimental evidence at protein level: Swiss-Prot protein existence level 1. Avirulence protein. Acts as a transcription factor in C.annuum plants. In susceptible plants lacking the Bs3 resistance gene induces expression of a number of genes, including genes homologous to a family of auxin-induced genes, alpha-expansin genes, pectate lyase, anthocyanidin glucoside rhamnosyl transferase and at least one transcription factor, UPA20. Their expression leads to plant hypertrophy in mesophyll cells, probably mainly mediated by UPA20 (PubMed:17962565). In resistant plants induces the h
   3517..3849    +  CDS            dddA (fragment): DDDA_BURC1 - Experimental evidence at protein level: Swiss-Prot protein existence level 1. Toxic component of a toxin-immunity protein module, which functions as a cellular contact-dependent growth inhibition (CDI) system. CDI modules allow bacteria to communicate with and inhibit the growth of closely related neighboring bacteria in a contact-dependent fashion. Bacteria that have this module inhibit or kill bacteria without it, giving them a growth advantage. Probably specifically inhibited by cognate immunity protein DddI (Probable). The C-terminal 163 residue fragment has double-stranded DN
   3951..4742    -  CDS            SmR: aminoglycoside adenylyltransferase (Murphy, 1985); aadA; confers resistance to spectinomycin and streptomycin
   4743..4828    -  promoter       AmpR promoter (fragment): bla
   4842..5430    +  rep_origin     ori: high-copy-number ColE1/pMB1/pBR322/pUC origin of replication
   5616..5756    -  misc_feature   bom: basis of mobility region from pBR322
   5858..6049    -  CDS            rop: Rop protein, which maintains plasmids at low copy number; rop
   6090..53      +  CDS            mbeC (fragment) (across the origin): MBEC_ECOLX - Experimental evidence at protein level: Swiss-Prot protein existence level 1. Required for efficient mobilization of ColE1 plasmid and is thus essential to promote the specific transfer of the plasmid during conjugation. Probably functions by inducing DNA bending, helping the MbeA relaxase to melt the DNA around the nic site and cleave the phosphodiester bond. Binds specifically double-stranded DNA (dsDNA) containing the ColE1 oriT but does not recognize the inverted repeat (IR). From Escherichia coli.
>Addgene plasmid #179691 | pBM13-sd4U | addgene full sequence | sequence record 355096 | Addgene NGS Result
TACCGATGAAACGAGAGAGGATGCTCACGATACGGGTTACTGATGATGAACAAGAGGACATCCGGTCAAA
TAAAACGAAAGGCTCAGTCGAAAGACTGGGCCTTTCGTTTTGCTGAGGAGACTTAGGGACTCTCAAATAA
AACGAAAGGCTCAGTCGAAAGACTGGGCCTTTCGTTTTAGACTTAGGGACCCTTTATGACAACTTGACGG
CTACATCATTCACTTTTTCTTCACAACCGGCACGGAACTCGCTCGGGCTGGCCCCGGTGCATTTTTTAAA
TACCCGCGAGAAATAGAGTTGATCGTCAAAACCAACATTGCGACCGACGGTGGCGATAGGCATCCGGGTG
GTGCTCAAAAGCAGCTTCGCCTGGCTGATACGTTGGTCCTCGCGCCAGCTTAAGACGCTAATCCCTAACT
GCTGGCGGAAAAGATGTGACAGACGCGACGGCGACAAGCAAACATGCTGTGCGACGCTGGCGATATCAAA
ATTGCTGTCTGCCAGGTGATCGCTGATGTACTGACAAGCCTCGCGTACCCGATTATCCATCGGTGGATGG
AGCGACTCGTTAATCGCTTCCATGCGCCGCAGTAACAATTGCTCAAGCAGATTTATCGCCAGCAGCTCCG
AATAGCGCCCTTCCCCTTGCCCGGCGTTAATGATTTGCCCAAACAGGTCGCTGAAATGCGGCTGGTGCGC
TTCATCCGGGCGAAAGAACCCCGTATTGGCAAATATTGACGGCCAGTTAAGCCATTCATGCCAGTAGGCG
CGCGGACGAAAGTAAACCCACTGGTGATACCATTCGCGAGCCTCCGGATGACGACCGTAGTGATGAATCT
CTCCTGGCGGGAACAGCAAAATATCACCCGGTCGGCAAACAAATTCTCGTCCCTGATTTTTCACCACCCC
CTGACCGCGAATGGTGAGATTGAGAATATAACCTTTCATTCCCAGCGGTCGGTCGATAAAAAAATCGAGA
TAACCGTTGGCCTCAATCGGCGTTAAACCCGCCACCAGATGGGCATTAAACGAGTATCCCGGCAGCAGGG
GATCATTTTGCGCTTCAGCCATACTTTTCATACTCCCACCATTCAGAGAAGAAACCAATTGTCCATATTG
CATCAGACATTGCCGTCACTGCGTCTTTTACTGGCTCTTCTCGCTAACCCAACCGGTAACCCCGCTTATT
AAAAGCATTCTGTAACAAAGCGGGACCAAAGCCATGACAAAAACGCGTAACAAAAGTGTCTATAATCACG
GCAGAAAAGTCCACATTGATTATTTGCACGGCGTCACACTTTGCTATGCCATAGCATTTTTATCCATAAG
ATTAGCGGATCCTACCTGACGCTTTTTATCGCAACTCTCTACTGTTTCTCCATACCCGTTTTTTTGGACG
CGTACAACTCAAGTCTGACAAAAAAAAGGAAAAATTGACCAACCTGTCTGACATCATCGAGAAGGAGACA
GGCAAGCAGCTGGTCATCCAGGAGAGCATCCTGATGCTGCCCGAAGAAGTCGAAGAAGTGATCGGAAACA
AGCCTGAGAGCGATATCCTGGTCCATACCGCCTACAACGAGAGTACCGATGAAAATGTGATGCTGCTGAC
ATCCAACGCCCCAGAGTATAAGCCCTGGGCTCTGGTCATCCAGGATTCCAACGGAGAGAACAAAATCAAA
ATGCTGTCTGGTGGTTCTGACATCGCTGATCTGAGAACCCTGGGCTACTCCCAGCAGCAACAGGAGAAGA
TCAAGCCTAAGGTGCGGAGCACAGTCGCCCAGCACCACGAGGCCCTGGTGGGCCACGGCTTCACCCACGC
CCACATCGTGGCCCTCAGCCAGCATCCTGCCGCCCTGGGGACCGTGGCCGTGAAGTACCAGGACATGATC
GCGGCTCTGCCAGAAGCCACCCACGAAGCCATCGTGGGCGTGGGCAAGCAATGGTCCGGCGCCAGAGCCC
TGGAGGCCCTGCTGACCGTGGCCGGTGAGCTGAGAGGCCCTCCTCTGCAGCTGGACACCGGCCAGCTGCT
CAAGATCGCTAAGCGGGGCGGAGTAACCGCTGTCGAGGCCGTGCACGCCTGGCGGAACGCCCTAACCGGA
GCCCCTCTAAACCTGACCCCAGAGCAGGTCGTGGCAATCGCAAGCCACGATGGCGGCAAGCAGGCCCTGG
AAACAGTGCAGGCCCTGCTACCTGTCCTGTGCCAGGCCCACGAACTGACCCCCAAGCAGGTGGTAGCCAT
CGCCAGCCACGATGGCGGAAAACAGGCCCTGAAAACAGTGCAGCGGCTGCTGCCCGTGCTGTGCCAGGCC
CACGGCCTGACCCCTCAACAGGTCGTGGCCATCGCTAGCAACAACGGCGGCAAGCAGGCCCTGGAGACTG
TGCAGAGATTGCTGCCTGTGCTGTGCCAGGCCCACGGCCTGACCCCTGAGCAGGTGGTGGCTATCGCCTC
TAACATCGGCGGCAAGCAGGCCCTGGAGACCGTTCAGGCACTGCTACCTGTTCTGTGTCAGGCTCACGGA
CTGACACCTGAGCAGGTGGTGGCAATCGCCAGCCACGACGGCGGCAAGCAGGCCTTGGAAACAGTGCAGG
CCCTGCTGCCAGTGCTGTGCCAGGCCCACGGCCTGACCCCTGAGCAGGTGGTAGCCATTGCCAGCAACGG
CGGAGGCAAACAAGCCCTGGAAACCGTGCAGGCTCTGCTGCCTGTGCTGTGTCAAGCCCATGGCCTCACA
CCCGAGCAGGTGGTGGCTATCGCCTCCAATGGAGGCGGCAAACAGGCCCTCGAGACCGTGCAGAGACTGC
TGCCTGTGCTGTGCCAGGCCCACGGCCTGACACCCGAACAAGTTGTGGCAATCGCCTCTCACGACGGCGG
AAAACAGGCCCTGGAAACCGTGCAGGCTCTTCTGCCCGTGCTGTGTCAGGCCCACGAACTGACCCCCGAG
CAGGTGGTGGCTATCGCAAGCAACAACGGCGGCAAGCAGGCCCTGGAAACAGTCCAAAGGCTGCTGCCCG
TGCTGTGCCAGGCCCACGGCCTGACACCTGAGCAGGTGGTGGCCATCGCCAGCCATGACGGCGGCAAGCA
GGCACTTGAAACCGTTCAGGCTCTGCTGCCCGTCCTGTGCCAGGCCCACGGCCTAACCCCTGAACAAGTG
GTGGCCATCGCCTCAAACAATGGCGGCAAGCAAGCCCTGAAAACCGTGCAGGCCCTGCTGCCTGTCCTGT
GCCAGGCCCACGGACTGACCCCCGAGCAGGTGGTAGCCATCGCATCTAATGGCGGAGGGAAGCAGGCTCT
GGAGACGGTGCAAGCACTCCTGCCCGTGCTGTGCCAGGCCCACGGCCTGACCCCCCAGCAAGTGGTTGCT
ATCGCCAGCAACGGCGGCGGTAGACCAGCCCTGGAGAGCATTGTGGCCCAGCTGAGCAGACCTGATCCTG
CCCTGGCCGCCCTGACCAACGACCACCTGGTGGCCCTGGCCTGCCTGGGCGGAAGACCCGCTTTGAACGC
CGTGAAAAAGGGCCTGGGTGGATCCGGCAGCTACGCCCTGGGTCCGTATCAGATTAGCGCCCCGCAGCTG
CCAGCTTACAATGGTCGGACCGTGGGTACCTTCTACTATGTGAACGACGCGGGCGGTCTGGAGAGCAAGG
TGTTTATCAGCGGCGGTCCAACCCCGTACCCAAACTATGCCAATGCCGGTCATGTGGAGGGTCAGAGCGC
CCTGTTCATGCGTGATAACGGCATCAGCGAGGGTCTGGTGTTCCACAACAACCCGGAAGGCACCTGCGGT
TTTTGCGTGAACATGATCGAGACCCTGCTGCCGGAAAACGCGAAAATGACCGTGGTGCCGCCGGAAGGTT
AATAAACTTAATTAACGGCACTCCTCAGCAAAGGCACTCCTCAGCAAATATAATGACCCTCTTGATAACC
CAAGAGGGCATTTTTTAATGCCCATGGCGTTTATTTGCCGACTACCTTGGTGATCTCGCCTTTCACGTAG
TGGACAAATTCTTCCAACTGATCTGCGCGCGAGGCCAAGCGATCTTCTTCTTGTCCAAGATAAGCCTGTC
TAGCTTCAAGTATGACGGGCTGATACTGGGCCGGCAGGCGCTCCATTGCCCAGTCGGCAGCGACATCCTT
CGGCGCGATTTTGCCGGTTACTGCGCTGTACCAAATGCGGGACAACGTAAGCACTACATTTCGCTCATCG
CCAGCCCAGTCGGGCGGCGAGTTCCATAGCGTTAAGGTTTCATTTAGCGCCTCAAATAGATCCTGTTCAG
GAACCGGATCAAAGAGTTCCTCCGCCGCTGGACCTACCAAGGCAACGCTATGTTCTCTTGCTTTTGTCAG
CAAGATAGCCAGATCAATGTCGATCGTGGCTGGCTCGAAGATACCTGCAAGAATGTCATTGCGCTGCCAT
TCTCCAAATTGCAGTTCGCGCTTAGCTGGATAACGCCACGGAATGATGTCGTCGTGCACAACAATGGTGA
CTTCTACAGCGCGGAGAATCTCGCTCTCTCCAGGGGAAGCCGAAGTTTCCAAAAGGTCGTTGATCAAAGC
TCGCCGCGTTGTTTCATCAAGCCTTACGGTCACCGTAACCAGCAAATCAATATCACTGTGTGGCTTCAGG
CCGCCATCCACTGCGGAGCCGTACAAATGTACGGCCAGCAACGTCGGTTCGAGATGGCGCTCGATGACGC
CAACTACCTCTGATAGTTGAGTCGATACTTCGGCGATCACCGCTTCCCTCATACTCTTCCTTTTTCAATA
TTATTGAAGCATTTATCAGGGTTATTGTCTCATGAGCGTATACATATTTGAATGTATTTAGAAAAATAGG
CCAAATAGGGTTTGAGATCCTTTTTTTCTGCGCGTAATCTGCTGCTTGCAAACAAAAAAACCACCGCTAC
CAGCGGTGGTTTGTTTGCCGGATCAAGAGCTACCACCTCTTTTTCCGAAGGTAACTGGCTTCAGCAGAGC
GCAGATACCAAATACTGTCCTTCTAGTGTAGCCGTAGTTAGGCCACCACTTCAAGAACTCTGTAGCACCG
CCTACATACCTCGCTCTGCTAATCCTGTTACCAGTGGCTGCTGCCAGTGGCGATAAGTCGTGTCTTACCG
GGTTGGACTCAAGACGATAGTTACCGGATAAGGCGCAGCGGTCGGGCTGAACGGGGGGTTCGTGCACACA
GCCCAGCTTGGAGCGAACGACCTACACCGAACTGAGATACCTACAGCGTGAGCTATGAGAAAGCGCCACG
CTTCCCGAAGGGAGAAAGGCGGACAGGTATCCGGTAAGCGGCAGAGTCGGAACAGGAGAGCGCACGAGGG
AGCTTCCAGGGGGAAACGCCTGGTATCTTTATAGTCCTGTCGGGTTTCGCCACCTCTGACTTGAGCGTCG
ATTTTTGTGATGCTCGTCAGGGGGGCGGAGCCTATGGAAAAACGCCAGCAACGCGGCCTTTTTACGGTTC
CTGGCCTTTTGCTGGCCTTTTGCTCACATGTTCTTTCCTGCGTTATCCCCTGATTCTGTGGATAACCGTA
TTACCGCCTTTGAGTGAGCTGATACCGCTCGCCGCAGCCGAACGACCGAGCGCAGCGAGTCAGTGAGCGA
GGAAGCGGATGAGCGCCTGATGCGGTATTTTCTCCTTACGCATCTGTGCGGTATTTCACACCGCATATGG
TGCACTCTCAGTACAATCTGCTCTGATGCCGCATAGTTAAGCCAGTATACACTCCGCTATCGCTACGTGA
CTGGGTCATGGCTGCGCCCCGACACCCGCCAACACCCGCTGACGCGCCCTGACGGGCTTGTCTGCTCCCG
GCATCCGCTTACAGACAAGCTGTGACCGTCTCCGGGAGCTGCATGTGTCAGAGGTTTTCACCGTCATCAC
CGAAACGCGCGAGGCAGCTGCGGTAAAGCTCATCAGCGTGGTCGTGAAGCGATTCACAGATGTCTGCCTG
TTCATCCGCGTCCAGCTCGTTGAGTTTCTCCAGAAGCGTTAATGTCTGGCTTCTGATAAAGCGGGCCATG
TTAAGGGCGGTTTTTTCCTGTTTGGTCACTGATGCCTCCGTGTAAGGGGGATTTCTGTTCATGGGGGTAA
TGA
